>Addgene plasmid #204969 | pDIV301 | addgene full sequence | sequence record 454125 | Addgene NGS Result
AGGTAAATCCCCACTACCGCATTAAGACCTCAGCGCGGCCGCAAATTTAAATAAAATGAAGTGAAGTTCC
TATACTTTCTAGAGAATAGGAACTTCTATAGTGAGTCGAATAAGGGCGACACAAAATTTATTCTAAATGC
ATAATAAATACTGATAACATCTTATAGTTTGTATTATATTTTGTATTATCGTTGACATGTATAATTTTGA
TATCAAAAACTGATTTTCCCTTTATTATTTTCGAGATTTATTTTCTTAATTCTCTTTAACAAACTAGAAA
TATTGTATATACAAAAAATCATAAATAATAGATGAATAGTTTAATTATAGGTGTTCATCAATCGAAAAAG
CAACGTATCTTATTTAAAGTGCGTTGCTTTTTTCTCATTTATAAGGTTAAATAATTCTCATATATCAAGC
AAAGTGACAGGCGCCCTTAAATATTCTGACAAATGCTCTTTCCCTAAACTCCCCCCATAAAAAAACCCGC
CGAAGCGGGTTTTTACGTTATTTGCGGATTAACGATTACTCGTTATCAGAACCGCCCAGGGGGCCCGAGC
TTAAGACTGGCCGTCGTTTTACAACACAGAAAGAGTTTGTAGAAACGCAAAAAGGCCATCCGTCAGGGGC
CTTCTGCTTAGTTTGATGCCTGGCAGTTCCCTACTCTCGCCTTCCGCTTCCTCGCTCACTGACTCGCTGC
GCTCGGTCGTTCGGCTGCGGCGAGCGGTATCAGCTCACTCAAAGGCGGTAATACGGTTATCCACAGAATC
AGGGGATAACGCAGGAAAGAACATGTGAGCAAAAGGCCAGCAAAAGGCCAGGAACCGTAAAAAGGCCGCG
TTGCTGGCGTTTTTCCATAGGCTCCGCCCCCCTGACGAGCATCACAAAAATCGACGCTCAAGTCAGAGGT
GGCGAAACCCGACAGGACTATAAAGATACCAGGCGTTTCCCCCTGGAAGCTCCCTCGTGCGCTCTCCTGT
TCCGACCCTGCCGCTTACCGGATACCTGTCCGCCTTTCTCCCTTCGGGAAGCGTGGCGCTTTCTCATAGC
TCACGCTGTAGGTATCTCAGTTCGGTGTAGGTCGTTCGCTCCAAGCTGGGCTGTGTGCACGAACCCCCCG
TTCAGCCCGACCGCTGCGCCTTATCCGGTAACTATCGTCTTGAGTCCAACCCGGTAAGACACGACTTATC
GCCACTGGCAGCAGCCACTGGTAACAGGATTAGCAGAGCGAGGTATGTAGGCGGTGCTACAGAGTTCTTG
AAGTGGTGGGCTAACTACGGCTACACTAGAAGAACAGTATTTGGTATCTGCGCTCTGCTGAAGCCAGTTA
CCTTCGGAAAAAGAGTTGGTAGCTCTTGATCCGGCAAACAAACCACCGCTGGTAGCGGTGGTTTTTTTGT
TTGCAAGCAGCAGATTACGCGCAGAAAAAAAGGATCTCAAGAAGATCCTTTGATCTTTTCTACGGGGTCT
GACGCTCAGTGGAACGACGCGCGCGTAACTCACGTTAAGGGATTTTGGTCATGAGCTTGCGCCGTCCCGT
CAAGTCAGCGTAATGCTCTGCTTACCAATGCTTAATCAGTGAGGCACCTATCTCAGCGATCTGTCTATTT
CGTTCATCCATAGTTGCCTGACTCCCCGTCGTGTAGATAACTACGATACGGGAGGGCTTACCATCTGGCC
CCAGCGCTGCGATGATACCGCGAGAACCACGCTCACCGGCTCCGGATTTATCAGCAATAAACCAGCCAGC
CGGAAGGGCCGAGCGCAGAAGTGGTCCTGCAACTTTATCCGCCTCCATCCAGTCTATTAATTGTTGCCGG
GAAGCTAGAGTAAGTAGTTCGCCAGTTAATAGTTTGCGCAACGTTGTTGCCATCGCTACAGGCATCGTGG
TGTCACGCTCGTCGTTTGGTATGGCTTCATTCAGCTCCGGTTCCCAACGATCAAGGCGAGTTACATGATC
CCCCATGTTGTGCAAAAAAGCGGTTAGCTCCTTCGGTCCTCCGATCGTTGTCAGAAGTAAGTTGGCCGCA
GTGTTATCACTCATGGTTATGGCAGCGCTACATAATTCTCTTACTGTCATGCCATCCGTAAGATGCTTTT
CTGTGACTGGTGAGTACTCAACCAAGTCATTCTGAGAATAGTGTATGCGGCGACCGAGTTGCTCTTGCCC
GGCGTCAATACGGGATAATACCGCGCCACATAGCAGAACTTTAAAAGTGCTCATCATTGGAAAACGTTCT
TCGGGGCGAAAACTCTCAAGGATCTTACCGCTGTTGAGATCCAGTTCGATGTAACCCACTCGTGCACCCA
ACTGATCTTCAGCATCTTTTACTTTCACCAGCGTTTCTGGGTGAGCAAAAACAGGAAGGCAAAATGCCGC
AAAAAAGGGAATAAGGGCGACACGGAAATGTTGAATACTCATATTCTTCCTTTTTCAATATTATTGAAGC
ATTTATCAGGGTTATTGTCTCATGAGCGGATACATATTTGAATGTATTTAGAAAAATAAACAAATAGGGG
TCAGTGTTACAACCAATTAACCAATTCTGAACATTATCGCGAGCCCATTTATACCTGAATATGGCTCATA
ACACCCCTTGTTTGCCTGGCGGCAGTAGCGCGGTGGTCCCACCTGACCCCATGCCGAACTCAGAAGTGAA
ACGCCGTAGCGCCGATGGTAGTGTGGGGACTCCCCATGCGAGAGTAGGGAACTGCCAGGCATCAAATAAA
ACGAAAGGCTCAGTCGAAAGACTGGGCCTTTCGCCCGGGCTAATTATGGGGTGTCGCCCTTATTCGACTC
TATAGTGAAGTTCCTATTCTCTAGAAAGTATAGGAACTTCTGAAGTGGGGATTTAAATGCGGCCGCGCTG
AGGGTTTAATCGACGAAGCAGCTGACGGCCAGTGCCAAGCTTAACGCGTACCGGGCCCAGTATATGTTCC
GCAGATGACTGGAGCTCTGCCATACGTGCCCTCTCAAGCACCATTTGTTCCATCTACAGAGACTAGTCAC
CAACTAGTCTATCAAGACTCACAGGGTACATTGCTGAGACCAACTGACCAGAGGCAGGGTAGCGGATTGA
CGGCTCCATCTCCTTCACTTACAAGGTCTATTGAAAGCCCTTTAGCATCACCAAGCGGAGAATAGATTGT
TAAGCTTATTTTTTGTATACTGTTTTGTGATAGCACGAAGTTTTTCCACGGTATCTTGTTAAAAATATAT
ATTTGTGGCGGGCTTACCTACATCAAATTAATAAGAGACTAATTATAAACTAAACACACAAGCAAGCTAC
TTTAGGGTAAAAGTTTATAAATGCTTTTGACGTATAAACGTTGCTTGTATTTATTATTACAATTAAAGGT
GGATAGAAAACCTAGAGACTAGTTAGAAACTAATCTCAGGTTTGCGTTAAACTAAATCAGAGCCCGAGAG
GTTAACAGAACCTAGAAGGGGACTAGATATCCGGGTAGGGAAACAAAAAAAAAAAACAAGACATCCACAT
ATTAGGGAGACTAGTTAGAAGCTAGTTCCAGGACTAGGAAAATAAAAGACAATGATACCACAGTCTAGTT
GACAACTAGATAGATTCTAGATTGAGGCCAAAGTCTCTGAGATCCAGGTTAGTTGCAACTAATACTAGTT
AGTATCTAGTCTCCTATAACTCTGAAGCTAGAATAACTTACTACTATTATCCTCACCACTGTTCAGCTGC
GCAAACGGAGTGATTGCAAGGTGTTCAGAGACTAGTTATTGACTAGTCAGTGACTAGCAATAACTAACAA
GGTATTAACCTACCATGTCTGCCATCACCCTGCACTTCCTCGGGCTCAGCAGCCTTTTCCTCCTCATTTT
CATGCTCATTTTCCTTGTTTAAGACTGTGACTAGTCAAAGACTAGTCCAGAACCACAAAGGAGAAATGTC
TTACCACTTTCTTCATTGCTTGTCTCTTTTGCATTATCCATGTCTGCAACTAGTTAGAGTCTAGTTAGTG
ACTAGTCCGACGAGGACTTGCTTGTCTCCGGATTGTTGGAGGAACTCTCCAGGGCCTCAAGATCCACAAC
AGAGCCTTCTAGAAGACTGGTCAATAACTAGTTGGTCTTTGTCTGAGTCTGACTTACGAGGTTGCATACT
CGCTCCCTTTGCCTCGTCAATCGATGAGAAAAAGCGCCAAAACTCGCAATATGGCTTTGAACCACACGGT
GCTGAGACTAGTTAGAATCTAGTCCCAAACTAGCTTGGATAGCTTACCTTTGYCCTTTGCGTTGCGACAG
GTCTTGCAGGGTATGGTTCCTTTCTCACCAGCTGATTTAGCTGCCTTGCTACCCTCACGGCGGATCTGCA
TAAAGAGTGGCTAGAGGTTATAAATTAGCACTGATCCTAGGTACGGGGCTGAATGTAACTTGCCYTTCCT
TTCTCATCGCGCGGCAAGACAGGCTTGCTCAAATTCCTACCAGTCACAGGGGTATGCACGGCGTACGGAC
CACTTGAACTAGTCACAGATTAGTTAGCAACTAGTCTGCATTGAATGGCTGTACTTACGGGCCCTCGCCA
TTGTCCTGATCATTTCCAGCTTCACCCTCGTTGCTGCAAAGTAGTTAGTGACTAGTCAAGGACTAGTTGA
AATGGGAGAAGAAACTCACGAATTCTCGACACCCTTAGTATTGTGGTCCTTGGACTTGGTGCTGCTATAT
ATTAGCTAATACACTAGTTAGACTCACAGAAACTTACGCAGCTCGCTTGCGCTTCTTGGTAGGAGTCGGG
GTTGGGAGAACAGTGCCTTCAAACAAGCCTTCATACCATGCTACTTGACTAGTCAGGGACTAGTCACCAA
GTAATCTAGATAGGACTTGCCTTTGGCCTCCATCAGTTCCTTCATAGTGGGAGGTCCATTGTGCAATGTA
AACTCCATGCCGTGGGAGTTCTTGTCCTTCAAGTGCTTGACCAATATGTTTCTGTTGGCAGAGGGAACCT
GTCAACTAGTTAATAACTAGTCAGAAACTAGTATAGCAGTAGACTCACTGTACGCTTGAGGCATCCCTTC
ACTCGGCAGTAGACTTCATATGGATGGATATCAGGCACGCCATTGTCGTCCTGTGGACTAGTCAGTAACT
AGGCTTAAAGCTAGTCGGGTCGGCTTACTATCTTGAAATCCGGCAGCGTAAGCTCCCCGTCCTTAACTGC
CTCGAGATAGTGACAGTACTCTGGGGACTTTCGGAGATCGTTATCGCGAATGCTCGGCATACTAATCGTT
GACTAGTCTTGGACTAGTCCCGAGCAAAAAGGATTGGAGGAGAAGGAGGAAGGTGAGAGTGAGACAAAGA
GCGAAATAAGAGCTTCAAAGGCTATCTCTAAGCAGTATGAAGGTTAAGTATCTAGTTCTTGACTAGATTT
AAAAGAGATTTCGACTAGTTATGTACCTGGAGTTTGGATATAGGAATGTGTTGTGGTAACGAAATGTAAG
GGGGAGGAAAGAAAAAGTCGGTCAATAGGTAACTCTAAGTCGGCCATTCCTTTTTGGGAGTCGCTAACCA
TAAACGGCATGGTCGACTTAGAGTTAGCTCAGGGAATTTAGGGAGTTATCTGCGACCACCGAGGAACGGC
GGAATGCCAAAGAATCCCGATGGAGCTCTAGCTGGCGGTTGACAACCCCACCTTTTGGCGTTTCTGCGGC
GTTGCAGGCGGGACTGGATACTTCGTAGAACCAGAAAGGCAAGGCAGAACGCGCTCAGCAAGAGTGTTGG
AAGTGATAGCATGATGTGCCTTGTTAACTAGGTCAAAATCTGCAGTATGCTTGATGTTATCCAAAGTGTG
AGAGAGGAAGGTCCAAACATACACGATTGGGAGAGGGCCTAGGTATAAGAGTTTTTGAGTAGAACGCATG
TGAGCCCAGCCATCTCGAGGAGATTAAACACGGGCCGGCATTTGATGGCTATGTTAGTACCCCAATGGAA
ACGGTGAGAGTCCAGTGGTCGCAGATAACTCCCTAAATTCCCTGAGCTAACTCTAAGTCGACCATGCCGT
TTATGGTTAGCGCCTCCCAAAAAGGAATGGCCGACTTAGAGTTACCTCTTGACCGACTTTTTCTTTCCTC
CCCCTTACATTTCGTTACCACAACACATTCCTATATCCAAACTCCAGGTACATAACTAGTCGAAATCTCT
TTTAAATCTAGTCAAGAACTAGATACTTAACCTTCATACTGCTTAGAGATAGCCTTTGAAGCTCTTATTT
CGCTCTTTGTCTCACTCTCACCTTCCTCCTCCTCCTCCAATCCTTTTTGCTCGGGACTAGTCCAAGACTA
GTCAACGATTAGTATGCCGAGCATTCGCGATAACGATCTCCGAAAGTCCCCAGAGTACTGTCACTATCTC
GAGGCAGTTAAGGACGGGGAGCTTACGCTGCCGGATTTCAAGATAGTAAGCCGACCCGACTAGCTTTAAG
CCTAGTTACTGACTAGTCCACAGGACGACAATGGCGTGCCTGATATCCATCCATATGAAGTCTACTGCCG
AGTGAAGGGATGCCTCAAGCGTACAGTGAGTCTACTGCTATACTAGTTTCTGACTAGTTATTAACTAGTT
GACAGGTTCCCTCTGCCAACAGAAACATATTGGTCAAGCACTTGAAGGACAAGAACTCCCACGGCATGGA
GTTTACATTGCACAATGGACCTCCCACTATGAAGGAACTGATGGAGGCCAAAGGCAAGTCCTATCTAGAT
TACTTGGTGACTAGTCCCTGACTAGTCAAGTAGCATGGTATGAAGGCTTGTTTGAAGGCACTGTTCTCCC
AACCCCGACTCCTACCAAGAAGCGCAAGCGAGCTGCGTAAGTTTCTGTGAGTCTAACTAGTGTATTAGCT
AATATATAGCAGCACCAAGTCCAAGGACCACAATACTAAGGGTGTCGAGAATTCGTGAGTTTCTTCTCCC
ATTTCAACTAGTCCTTGACTAGTCACTAACTACTTTGCAGCAACGAGGGTGAAGCTGGAAATGATCAGGA
CAATGGCGAGGGCCCGTAAGTACAGCCATTCAATGCAGACTAGTTGCTAACTAATCTGTGACTAGTTCAA
GTGGTCCGTACGCCGTGCATACCCCTGTGACTGGTAGGAATTTGAGCAAGCCTGTCTTGCCGCGCGATGA
GAAAGGAARGGCAAGTTACATTCAGCCCCGTACCTAGGATCAGTGCTAATTTATAACCTCTAGCCACTCT
TTATGCAGATCCGCCGTGAGGGTAGCAAGGCAGCTAAATCAGCTGGTGAGAAAGGAACCATACCCTGCAA
GACCTGTCGCAACGCAAAGGRCAAAGGTAAGCTATCCAAGCTAGTTTGGGACTAGATTCTAACTAGTCTC
AGCACCGTGTGGTTCAAAGCCATATTGCGAGTTTTGGCGCTTTTTCTCATCGATTGACGAGGCAAAGGGA
GCGAGTATGCAACCTCGTAAGTCAGACTCAGACAAAGACCAACTAGTTATTGACCAGTCTTCTAGAAGGC
TCTGTTGTGGATCTTGAGGCCCTGGAGAGTTCCTCCAACAATCCGGAGACAAGCAAGTCCTCGTCGGACT
AGTCACTAACTAGACTCTAACTAGTTGCAGACATGGATAATGCAAAAGAGACAAGCAATGAAGAAAGTGG
TAAGACATTTCTCCTTTGTGGTTCTGGACTAGTCTTTGACTAGTCACAGTCTTAAACAAGGAAAATGAGC
ATGAAAATGAGGAGGAAAAGGCTGCTGAGCCCGAGGAAGTGCAGGGTGATGGCAGACATGGTAGGTTAAT
ACCTTGTTAGTTATTGCTAGTCACTGACTAGTCAATAACTAGTCTCTGAACACCTTGCAATCACTCCGTT
TGCGCAGCTGAACAGTGGTGAGGATAATAGTAGTAAGTTATTCTAGCTTCAGAGTTATAGGAGACTAGAT
ACTAACTAGTATTAGTTGCAACTAACCTGGATCTCAGAGACTTTGGCCTCAATCTAGAATCTATCTAGTT
GTCAACTAGACTGTGGTATCATTGTCTTTTATTTTCCTAGTCCTGGAACTAGCTTCTAACTAGTCTCCCT
AATATGTGGMTGTCTTGTTTTTTTTTTTTGTTTCCCTACCCGGATATCTAGTCCCCTTCTAGGTTCTGTT
AACCTCTCGGGCTCTGATTTAGTTTAACGCAAACCTGAGATTAGTTTCTAACTAGTCTCTAGGTTTTCTA
TCCACCTTTAATTGTAATAATAAATACAAGCAACGTTTATACGTCAAAAGCATTTATAAACTTTTACCCT
AAAGTAGCTTGCTTGTGTATTTAGTTTATAATTAGTCTCTTATTAATTTGATGTAGGTAAGCCCGCCACA
AATATATATTTTTAACAAGATACCGTGGAAAAACTTCGTGCTATCACAAAACAGTATACAAAAAATAAGC
TTAACAATCTATTCTCCGCTTGGTGATGCTAAAGGGCTTTCAATAGACCTTGTAAGTGAAGGAGATGGAG
CCGTCAATCCGCTACCCTGCCTCTGGTCAGTTGGTCTCAGCAATGTACCCTGTGAGTCTTGATAGACTAG
TTGGTGACTAGTCTCTGTAGATGGAACAAATGGTGCTTGAGAGGGCACGTATGGCAGAGCTCCAGTCATC
TGCGGAACATATACTGGGCCCGGGAAGATCTCATGGTCATAGCTGTTTCCGCTGAGGGTTTAATGCTGAG
GGTTTAATTAAGACCTCAGCCGAGACAGCAGAATCACCGCCCAAGTTAAGCCTTTGTGCTGATCATGCTC
TCGAACGGGCCAAGTTCGGGAAAAGCAAAGGAGCGTTTAGTGAGGGGCAATTTGACTCACCTCCCAGGCA
ACAGATGAGGGGGGCAAAAAGAAAGAAATTTTCGTGAGTCAATATGGATTCCGAGCATCATTTTCTTGCG
GTCTATCTTGCTACGTATGTTGATCTTGACGCTGTGGATCAAGCAACGCCACTCGCTCGCTCCATCGCAG
GCTGGTCGCAGACAAATTAAAAGGCGGCAAACTCGTACAGCCGCGGGGTTGTCCGCTGCAAAGTACAGAG
TGATAAAAGCCGCCATGCGACCATCAACGCGTTGATGCCCAGCTTTTTCGATCCGAGAATCCACCGTAGA
GGCGATAGCAAGTAAAGAAAAGCTAAACAAAAAAAAATTTCTGCCCCTAAGCCATGAAAACGAGATGGGG
TGGAGCAGAACCAAGGAAAGAGTCGCGCTGGGCTGCCGTTCCGGAAGGTGTTGTAAAGGCTCGACGCCCA
AGGTGGGAGTCTAGGAGAAGAATTTGCATCGGGAGTGGGGCGGGTTACCCCTCCATATCCAATGACAGAT
ATCTACCAGCCAAGGGTTTGAGCCCGCCCGCTTAGTCGTCGTCCTCGCTTGCCCCTCCATAAAAGGATTT
CCCCTCCCCCTCCCACAAAATTTTCTTTCCCTTCCTCTCCTTGTCCGCTTCAGTACGTATATCTTCCCTT
CCCTCGCTTCTCTCCTCCATCCTTCTTTCATCCATCTCCTGCTAACTTCTCTGCTCAGCACCTCTACGCA
TTACTAGCCGTAGTATCTGAGCACTTCTCCCTTTTATATTCCACAAAACATAACACAACCTTCACCATAT
GAACAACGGCACCAACAACTTCCAGAACTTCATCGGCATCTCCAGCCTCCAAAAGACCCTCCGCAACGCT
CTCATCCCCACCGAGACTACCCAGCAGTTCATCGTCAAGAACGGCATCATCAAAGAGGATGAGCTGCGCG
GCGAGAACCGCCAGATCCTCAAGGATATCATGGATGATTACTACCGCGGCTTTATCTCCGAGACTCTCTC
CTCCATCGATGATATCGATTGGACCAGCCTCTTCGAGAAGATGGAAATCCAGCTGAAGAACGGCGATAAC
AAGGATACCCTGATCAAAGAGCAGACCGAGTACCGCAAGGCCATCCACAAGAAGTTCGCCAACGACGATC
GCTTCAAGAATATGTTCTCCGCCAAGCTCATCTCCGATATCCTGCCTGAGTTCGTCATCCACAACAACAA
CTACTCCGCCTCCGAGAAAGAGGAAAAGACCCAGGTCATCAAGCTGTTCTCCCGCTTCGCCACCTCCTTC
AAGGATTACTTCAAGAACCGCGCCAACTGCTTCTCCGCCGACGATATCTCCTCCAGCTCCTGCCACCGCA
TCGTCAACGATAACGCCGAGATCTTCTTCTCCAACGCTCTGGTCTACCGCCGCATCGTGAAGTCCCTCTC
CAACGATGACATCAACAAGATCTCCGGCGATATGAAGGATTCCCTCAAAGAGATGTCCCTCGAGGAAATC
TACTCCTACGAGAAGTACGGCGAGTTCATTACCCAAGAGGGCATCTCCTTCTACAACGATATCTGCGGCA
AGGTCAACTCCTTCATGAACCTCTACTGCCAGAAGAACAAAGAGAACAAGAACCTGTACAAGCTCCAGAA
GCTCCACAAGCAGATCCTCTGTATCGCCGATACCAGCTACGAGGTCCCCTACAAGTTCGAGTCCGATGAG
GAAGTCTACCAGTCCGTCAACGGCTTCCTCGATAACATCAGCTCCAAGCACATCGTCGAGCGCCTCCGCA
AGATCGGCGACAACTACAACGGCTACAACCTCGATAAGATCTACATCGTGTCCAAGTTCTACGAGTCTGT
CTCGCAAAAGACCTACCGCGATTGGGAAACCATCAACACCGCTCTCGAGATCCATTACAACAACATCTTG
CCCGGCAACGGCAAGTCCAAGGCCGATAAGGTCAAGAAGGCCGTTAAGAACGATCTGCAGAAGTCCATCA
CCGAGATCAACGAGCTGGTGTCCAACTACAAGCTCTGCTCCGATGACAACATCAAGGCCGAAACCTACAT
CCACGAGATCTCCCACATCCTGAACAACTTCGAGGCCCAAGAGCTGAAGTACAACCCCGAGATCCACCTC
GTCGAGAGCGAGCTGAAGGCCTCCGAGTTGAAGAACGTCCTCGATGTCATCATGAACGCCTTCCACTGGT
GCTCCGTGTTCATGACCGAGGAACTCGTCGATAAGGATAACAACTTCTACGCCGAGCTGGAAGAAATCTA
CGATGAGATCTACCCCGTCATCTCCCTGTACAACCTGGTCCGCAACTACGTCACCCAGAAGCCTTACTCC
ACCAAGAAGATCAAGCTCAACTTCGGCATCCCCACTCTCGCCGATGGTTGGTCCAAGTCCAAAGAGTACT
CCAACAACGCCATCATCCTCATGCGCGATAACCTGTACTACCTCGGCATCTTCAACGCCAAGAACAAGCC
CGATAAGAAGATTATCGAGGGCAACACCAGCGAGAACAAGGGCGATTACAAGAAGATGATCTACAACCTG
CTGCCTGGTCCTAACAAGATGATCCCCAAGGTGTTCCTGTCCTCCAAGACCGGCGTCGAGACTTACAAGC
CCTCCGCTTACATCCTCGAAGGCTACAAGCAGAACAAGCACATTAAGTCCAGCAAGGATTTCGATATCAC
CTTCTGCCACGATCTGATCGACTATTTCAAGAACTGCATTGCCATCCATCCTGAGTGGAAGAACTTCGGC
TTCGATTTCTCCGATACCTCCACCTACGAGGATATCTCCGGCTTCTACCGCGAGGTCGAGCTGCAGGGCT
ACAAGATCGACTGGACCTACATCAGCGAGAAGGATATCGATCTCCTGCAAGAGAAGGGCCAGCTCTACCT
CTTCCAGATCTATAACAAAGATTTCTCCAAGAAGTCCACCGGCAACGACAACCTCCACACCATGTACCTC
AAGAACCTCTTCAGCGAGGAAAACCTCAAGGACATCGTCCTCAAGCTGAACGGCGAGGCTGAAATCTTCT
TCAGAAAGTCCTCCATCAAGAACCCCATCATCCATAAGAAGGGCTCCATCCTCGTCAACCGCACCTACGA
AGCCGAGGAAAAGGATCAGTTCGGCAACATCCAGATCGTCCGCAAGAACATCCCCGAGAACATCTACCAA
GAGTTGTACAAGTACTTCAACGACAAGTCCGACAAAGAGCTGTCCGACGAGGCCGCAAAGCTCAAGAACG
TCGTCGGCCACCATGAGGCCGCCACCAACATCGTTAAGGATTACCGCTATACCTACGACAAGTATTTCCT
GCACATGCCCATCACCATCAACTTCAAGGCCAACAAGACCGGTTTCATCAACGATCGCATCCTCCAGTAT
ATCGCCAAAGAGAAGGATCTCCACGTCATCGGTATCGATCGCGGCGAGCGCAACCTCATCTACGTGTCCG
TCATCGATACCTGCGGTAACATCGTGGAACAGAAGTCCTTCAACATCGTCAATGGCTACGATTACCAGAT
CAAGTTGAAGCAGCAAGAGGGCGCTCGCCAGATCGCTCGCAAAGAGTGGAAAGAGATCGGCAAGATCAAA
GAAATCAAAGAGGGCTACCTGAGCCTGGTGATCCATGAGATTTCCAAGATGGTGATCAAGTACAACGCTA
TCATTGCCATGGAAGATCTGTCCTACGGTTTCAAGAAGGGCCGCTTCAAGGTCGAACGCCAGGTCTACCA
AAAGTTCGAAACCATGCTGATCAACAAGTTGAACTACCTCGTCTTTAAGGACATCTCCATTACCGAGAAC
GGCGGCCTCCTCAAGGGCTACCAGCTCACCTACATTCCCGATAAGCTGAAAAACGTCGGCCATCAGTGCG
GCTGCATCTTCTACGTCCCTGCCGCCTACACCTCCAAGATCGATCCCACCACCGGCTTCGTCAACATCTT
CAAGTTCAAGGATCTCACCGTCGATGCCAAGCGCGAATTCATCAAGAAGTTTGATTCCATCCGCTACGAT
TCCGAGAAGAATCTCTTCTGTTTCACCTTCGACTACAACAATTTCATCACTCAGAACACCGTCATGTCCA
AGTCGTCCTGGTCCGTCTACACCTACGGCGTCCGCATCAAGCGCCGCTTCGTTAACGGCCGCTTCTCGAA
CGAGTCCGACACCATCGACATCACCAAGGATATGGAAAAGACACTCGAGATGACCGATATCAACTGGCGC
GACGGCCACGACCTCCGCCAGGACATCATCGACTACGAGATCGTCCAGCATATCTTCGAAATCTTCCGCC
TCACCGTCCAGATGCGCAACTCCCTGTCCGAGTTGGAGGATCGCGACTACGATCGCCTCATCTCCCCTGT
CCTCAACGAGAACAACATTTTCTACGATAGCGCCAAGGCCGGCGACGCCCTGCCTAAGGATGCCGACGCC
AACGGCGCCTACTGTATCGCTCTCAAGGGCCTGTACGAGATCAAGCAAATCACCGAAAACTGGAAAGAGG
ACGGAAAGTTCAGCCGCGACAAGCTGAAGATCTCCAACAAGGATTGGTTCGATTTCATCCAAAACAAGCG
CTACCTGCCTCCCAAGAAGAAGCGCAAGGTCTGAAGCGGACATTCGATTTATGCCGTTATGACTTCCTTA
AAAAAGCCTTTACGAATGAAAGAAATGGAATTAGACTTGTTATGTAGTTGATTCTACAATGGATTATGAT
TCCTGAACTTCAAATCCGCTGTTCATTATTAATCTCAGCTCTTCCCGTAAAGCCAATGTTGAAACTATTC
GTAAATGTACCTCGTTTTGCGTGTACCTTGCTTATCACGTGATATTACATGACCTGGACAGAGTTCTGCG
CGAAAGTCATAACGTAAATCCCGGGCGGTAGGTGCGTCCCGGGCGGAAGGTAGTTTTCTCGTCCACCCCA
ACGCGTTTATCAACCTCAACTTTCAACAACCATCATGCCACCAAAAGCGCGTAAAACAAAGCGAGATTTG
ATTGAGCAAGAGGGCAGGATCCAATGCGCGATTCAAGACATTAAAAATGGAAAATTTCAAAAAATTGCGC
CCGCAGCGCGTGCATACAAAATTCATCCCAATACATTAAGACCTCAGCGCTAGTGGAGGTCAACACATCA
ATGCCTATTTTGGTTTAGTCGTCCAGGCGGTGAGCACAAAATTTGTGTCGTTTGACAAGATGGTTCATTT
AGGCAACTGGTCAGATCAGCCCCACTTGTAGCAGTAGCGGCGGCGCTCGAAGTGTGACTCTTATTAGCAG
ACAGGAACGAGGACATTATTATCATCTGCTGCTTGGTGCACGATAACTTGGTGCGTTTGTCAAGCAAGGT
AAGTGGACGACCCGGTCATACCTTCTTAAGTTCGCCCTTCCTCCCTTTATTTCAGATTCAATCTGACTTA
CCTATTCTACCCAAGCATCCAAATGGCCAAGTTGACCAGTGCCGTTCCGGTGCTCACCGCGCGCGACGTC
GCCGGAGCGGTCGAGTTCTGGACCGACCGGCTCGGGTTCTCCCGGGACTTCGTGGAGGACGACTTCGCCG
GTGTGGTCCGGGACGACGTGACCCTGTTCATCAGCGCGGTCCAGGACCAGGTGGTGCCGGACAACACCCT
GGCCTGGGTGTGGGTGCGCGGCCTGGACGAGCTGTACGCCGAGTGGTCGGAGGTCGTGTCCACGAACTTC
CGGGACGCCTCCGGGCCGGCCATGACCGAGATCGGCGAGCAGCCGTGGGGGCGGGAGTTCGCCCTGCGCG
ACCCGGCCGGCAACTGCGTGCACTTCGTGGCCGAGGAGCAGGACTGACCGACGCCGACCAACACCGCCGG
TCCGACGCGGCCCGACGGGTCCGAGGAGCTTGAGATCCACTTAACGTTACTGAAATCATCAAACAGCTTG
ACGAATCTGGATATAAGATCGTTGGTGTCGATGTCAGCTCCGGAGTTGAGACAAATGGTGTTCAGGATCT
CGATAAGATACGTTCATTTGTCCAAGCAGCAAAGAGTGCCTTCTAGTGATTTAATAGCTCCATGTCAACA
AGAATAAAACGCGTTTCGGGTTTACCTCTTCCAGATACAGCTCATCTGCAATGCATTAATGCATTGGACC
TCGCAACCCTAGTACGCCCTTCAGGCTCCGGCGAAGCAGAAGAATAGCTTAGCAGAGTCTATTTTCATTT
TCGGGAGACGAGATCAAGCAGATCAACGGTCGTCAAGAGACCTACGAGACTGAGGAATCCGCTCTTGGCT
CCACGCGACTATATATTTGTCTCTAATTGTACTTTGACATGCTCCTCTTCTTTACTCTGATAGCTTGACT
ATGAAAATTCCGTCACCAGCCCCTGGGTTCGCAAAGATAATTGCACTGTTTCTTCCTTGAACTCTCAAGC
CTACAGGACACACATTCATCGTAGGTATAAACCTCGAAAATCATTCCTACTAAGATGGGTATACAATAGT
AACCATGCATGGTTGCCTAGTGAATGCTCCGTAACACCCAATACGCCGGCCGAAACTTTTTTACAACTCT
CCTATGAGTCGTTTACCCAGAATGCACAGGTACACTTGTTTAG
Features (pLannotate 1.2.2; 14 found; start..end, strand, type, name):
     63..96      -  protein_bind   FRT (minimal): supports FLP-mediated excision but not integration (Turan and Bode, 2011) FLP recombinase from the Saccharomyces cerevisiae 2μ plasmid
    566..585     +  CDS            lacZα (fragment): LacZα fragment of β-galactosidase; lacZ fragment
    610..627     -  terminator     rrnB T2 terminator (fragment): transcription terminator T2 from the E. coli rrnB gene
    852..1440    -  rep_origin     ori: high-copy-number ColE1/pMB1/pBR322/pUC origin of replication
   1562..2422    -  CDS            AmpR: β-lactamase; bla; confers resistance to ampicillin, carbenicillin, and related antibiotics
   2425..2521    -  promoter       AmpR promoter (fragment): bla
   2551..2575    -  CDS            KanR (fragment): aminoglycoside phosphotransferase; aph(3')-Ia; confers resistance to kanamycin
   2604..2719    +  ncRNA          5S rRNA: Accession: RF00001 - 5S ribosomal RNA
   2723..2763    +  terminator     rrnB T1 terminator (fragment): transcription terminator T1 from the E. coli rrnB gene
   2807..2840    +  protein_bind   FRT (minimal): supports FLP-mediated excision but not integration (Turan and Bode, 2011) FLP recombinase from the Saccharomyces cerevisiae 2μ plasmid
   3153..8401    -  rep_origin     AMA1: replication origin from Aspergillus nidulans (Aleksenko and Clutterbuck, 1996)
  13909..14228   +  promoter       trpC promoter (fragment): promoter for Aspergillus nidulans trpC
  14233..14607   +  CDS            BleoR: antibiotic-binding protein; Sh ble from Streptoalloteichus hindustanus; confers resistance to bleomycin, phleomycin, and Zeocin™
  14664..6       +  terminator     trpC terminator (fragment) (across the origin): trpC; transcription terminator from the Aspergillus nidulans trpC gene (Punt et al., 1987)
