[The description below was written by a language model from this plasmid's Addgene catalogue record and pLannotate feature annotations shown in this document.]
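Description:
pDIV301 is an E. coli–filamentous fungus shuttle plasmid of about 15.4 kb, built on the pAC575 backbone, that delivers the CRISPR nuclease Mad7 to Aspergillus species. In bacteria it is maintained through a high-copy ColE1/pUC-type origin and selected with ampicillin via the β-lactamase gene. In fungi it relies on the roughly 5.2 kb AMA1 element from Aspergillus nidulans, which allows autonomous, extrachromosomal replication. AMA1 plasmids generally transform at high frequency and tend to be lost once selection is removed, which suits transient nuclease expression. Fungal selection comes from the Sh ble gene of Streptoalloteichus hindustanus, placed between the A. nidulans trpC promoter and trpC terminator, giving resistance to bleomycin-family antibiotics.

The main payload is a synthetic Mad7 coding sequence of about 3.8 kb, codon optimized for Aspergillus niger, driven by the A. nidulans tef1 promoter and carrying a C-terminal SV40 nuclear localization signal to direct the enzyme to the nucleus. Mad7 is a Cas12a-like, RNA-guided endonuclease used as an alternative to Cas9 for genome editing. The automated feature table does not annotate the Mad7 gene or the tef1 promoter. It leaves an unannotated stretch of about 5.5 kb between AMA1 and the trpC promoter, which is large enough to hold this cassette. The record does not describe any guide RNA expression cassette. The annotation also finds two minimal FRT sites flanking the bacterial origin and AmpR region, along with small fragments of lacZα, KanR and rrnB terminators that appear to be backbone remnants; the record assigns them no function. The plasmid is part of a Mad7-based toolkit for genetic engineering of filamentous fungi.
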