Addgene plasmid #204969: pDIV301
Purpose: AMA1 plasmid with Aspergillus optimized Mad7 and ble (bleomycin) resistance marker
Depositing lab: Uffe Mortensen. Depositing organization: Danmarks Tekniske Universitet. Publication: A Mad7 System for Genetic Engineering of Filamentous Fungi. Vanegas KG, Rendsvig JKH, Jarczynska ZD, Cortes MVCB, van Esch AP, Morera-Gomez M, Contesini FJ, Mortensen UH. J Fungi (Basel). 2022 Dec 22;9(1):16. doi: 10.3390/jof9010016. PubMed 36675838.
Backbone
  Vector backbone: pAC575
  Total vector size (bp): 15364
  Modifications to backbone: AMA1 element
  Vector type: Bacterial Expression, CRISPR ; Fungal expression
  Selectable markers: ble (bleomycin resistance marker)
Growth in bacteria
  Bacterial resistance: Ampicillin, 100 μg/mL
  Growth temperature: 37°C
  Growth strain: DH5alpha
  Copy number: Unknown
Gene/Insert 1
  Gene/Insert name: Mad7
  Species: Synthetic; codon optimized for A. niger
  Insert size (bp): 3816
  Promoter: Aspergillus nidulans tef1 promoter
  Tag / fusion protein: SV40 NLS (C terminal on insert)
  Cloning method: Unknown
  Sequencing primers: 5′ CTTCTCTGCTCAGCACCTCTACG; 3′ GCTTTACGGGAAGAGCTGAGAT
Gene/Insert 2
  Gene/Insert name: ble (bleomycin resistance marker)
  Species: Streptoalloteichus hindustanus
  Insert size (bp): 375
  Promoter: Aspergillus nidulans trpC promoter
  Cloning method: Unknown
  Sequencing primers: 5′ GCTAGTGGAGGTCAACACATC
Terms and licenses: Academic/Nonprofit Terms; Industry Terms: Not Available to Industry
How to cite: pDIV301 was a gift from Uffe Mortensen (Addgene plasmid # 204969 ; http://n2t.net/addgene:204969 ; RRID:Addgene_204969)
